>Addgene plasmid #189908 | p667-UBC-ADCK2-V5-miniTurbo_IDG-K | addgene full sequence | sequence record 373992 | Addgene NGS Result
AGGTGGCACTTTTCGGGGAAATGTGCGCGGAACCCCTATTTGTTTATTTTTCTAAATACATTCAAATATG
TATCCGCTCATGAGACAATAACCCTGATAAATGCTTCAATAATATTGAAAAAGGAAGAGTATGAGTATTC
AACATTTCCGTGTCGCCCTTATTCCCTTTTTTGCGGCATTTTGCCTTCCTGTTTTTGCTCACCCAGAAAC
GCTGGTGAAAGTAAAAGATGCTGAAGATCAGTTGGGTGCACGAGTGGGTTACATCGAACTGGATCTCAAC
AGCGGTAAGATCCTTGAGAGTTTTCGCCCCGAAGAACGTTTTCCAATGATGAGCACTTTTAAAGTTCTGC
TATGTGGCGCGGTATTATCCCGTATTGACGCCGGGCAAGAGCAACTCGGTCGCCGCATACACTATTCTCA
GAATGACTTGGTTGAGTACTCACCAGTCACAGAAAAGCATCTTACGGATGGCATGACAGTAAGAGAATTA
TGCAGTGCTGCCATAACCATGAGTGATAACACTGCGGCCAACTTACTTCTGACAACGATCGGAGGACCGA
AGGAGCTAACCGCTTTTTTGCACAACATGGGGGATCATGTAACTCGCCTTGATCGTTGGGAACCGGAGCT
GAATGAAGCCATACCAAACGACGAGCGTGACACCACGATGCCTGTAGCAATGGCAACAACGTTGCGCAAA
CTATTAACTGGCGAACTACTTACTCTAGCTTCCCGGCAACAATTAATAGACTGGATGGAGGCGGATAAAG
TTGCAGGACCACTTCTGCGCTCGGCCCTTCCGGCTGGCTGGTTTATTGCTGATAAATCTGGAGCCGGTGA
GCGTGGGTCTCGCGGTATCATTGCAGCACTGGGGCCAGATGGTAAGCCCTCCCGTATCGTAGTTATCTAC
ACGACGGGGAGTCAGGCAACTATGGATGAACGAAATAGACAGATCGCTGAGATAGGTGCCTCACTGATTA
AGCATTGGTAACTGTCAGACCAAGTTTACTCATATATACTTTAGATTGATTTAAAACTTCATTTTTAATT
TAAAAGGATCTAGGTGAAGATCCTTTTTGATAATCTCATGACCAAAATCCCTTAACGTGAGTTTTCGTTC
CACTGAGCGTCAGACCCCGTAGAAAAGATCAAAGGATCTTCTTGAGATCCTTTTTTTCTGCGCGTAATCT
GCTGCTTGCAAACAAAAAAACCACCGCTACCAGCGGTGGTTTGTTTGCCGGATCAAGAGCTACCAACTCT
TTTTCCGAAGGTAACTGGCTTCAGCAGAGCGCAGATACCAAATACTGTTCTTCTAGTGTAGCCGTAGTTA
GGCCACCACTTCAAGAACTCTGTAGCACCGCCTACATACCTCGCTCTGCTAATCCTGTTACCAGTGGCTG
CTGCCAGTGGCGATAAGTCGTGTCTTACCGGGTTGGACTCAAGACGATAGTTACCGGATAAGGCGCAGCG
GTCGGGCTGAACGGGGGGTTCGTGCACACAGCCCAGCTTGGAGCGAACGACCTACACCGAACTGAGATAC
CTACAGCGTGAGCTATGAGAAAGCGCCACGCTTCCCGAAGGGAGAAAGGTGGACAGGTATCCGGTAAGCG
GCAGGGTCGGAACAGGAGAGCGCACGAGGGAGCTTCCAGGGGGAAACGCCTGGTATCTTTATAGTCCTGT
CGGGTTTCGCCACCTCTGACTTGAGCGTCGATTTTTGTGATGCTCGTCAGGGGGGCGGAGCCTATGGAAA
AACGCCAGCAACGCGGCCTTTTTACGGTTCCTGGCCTTTTGCTGGCCTTTTGCTCACATGTTCTTTCCTG
CGTTATCCCCTGATTCTGTGGATAACCGTATTACCGCCTTTGAGTGAGCTGATACCGCTCGCCGCAGCCG
AACGACCGAGCGCAGCGAGTCAGTGAGCGAGGAAGCGGAAGAGCGCCCAATACGCAAACCGCCTCTCCCC
GCGCGTTGGCCGATTCATTAATGCAGCTGGCACGACAGGTTTCCCGACTGGAAAGCGGGCAGTGAGCGCA
ACGCAATTAATGTGAGTTAGCTCACTCATTAGGCACCCCAGGCTTTACACTTTATGCTTCCGGCTCGTAT
GTTGTGTGGAATTGTGAGCGGATAACAATTTCACACAGGAAACAGCTATGACCATGATTACGCCAAGCGC
GCAATTAACCCTCACTAAAGGGAACAAAAGCTGGAGCTGCAAGCTTAATGTAGTCTTATGCAATACTCTT
GTAGTCTTGCAACATGGTAACGATGAGTTAGCAACATGCCTTACAAGGAGAGAAAAAGCACCGTGCATGC
CGATTGGTGGAAGTAAGGTGGTACGATCGTGCCTTATTAGGAAGGCAACAGACGGGTCTGACATGGATTG
GACGAACCACTGAATTGCCGCATTGCAGAGATATTGTATTTAAGTGCCTAGCTCGATACATAAACGGGTC
TCTCTGGTTAGACCAGATCTGAGCCTGGGAGCTCTCTGGCTAACTAGGGAACCCACTGCTTAAGCCTCAA
TAAAGCTTGCCTTGAGTGCTTCAAGTAGTGTGTGCCCGTCTGTTGTGTGACTCTGGTAACTAGAGATCCC
TCAGACCCTTTTAGTCAGTGTGGAAAATCTCTAGCAGTGGCGCCCGAACAGGGACTTGAAAGCGAAAGGG
AAACCAGAGGAGCTCTCTCGACGCAGGACTCGGCTTGCTGAAGCGCGCACGGCAAGAGGCGAGGGGCGGC
GACTGGTGAGTACGCCAAAAATTTTGACTAGCGGAGGCTAGAAGGAGAGAGATGGGTGCGAGAGCGTCAG
TATTAAGCGGGGGAGAATTAGATCGCGATGGGAAAAAATTCGGTTAAGGCCAGGGGGAAAGAAAAAATAT
AAATTAAAACATATAGTATGGGCAAGCAGGGAGCTAGAACGATTCGCAGTTAATCCTGGCCTGTTAGAAA
CATCAGAAGGCTGTAGACAAATACTGGGACAGCTACAACCATCCCTTCAGACAGGATCAGAAGAACTTAG
ATCATTATATAATACAGTAGCAACCCTCTATTGTGTGCATCAAAGGATAGAGATAAAAGACACCAAGGAA
GCTTTAGACAAGATAGAGGAAGAGCAAAACAAAAGTAAGACCACCGCACAGCAAGCGGCCGCTGATCTTC
AGACCTGGAGGAGGAGATATGAGGGACAATTGGAGAAGTGAATTATATAAATATAAAGTAGTAAAAATTG
AACCATTAGGAGTAGCACCCACCAAGGCAAAGAGAAGAGTGGTGCAGAGAGAAAAAAGAGCAGTGGGAAT
AGGAGCTTTGTTCCTTGGGTTCTTGGGAGCAGCAGGAAGCACTATGGGCGCAGCGTCAATGACGCTGACG
GTACAGGCCAGACAATTATTGTCTGGTATAGTGCAGCAGCAGAACAATTTGCTGAGGGCTATTGAGGCGC
AACAGCATCTGTTGCAACTCACAGTCTGGGGCATCAAGCAGCTCCAGGCAAGAATCCTGGCTGTGGAAAG
ATACCTAAAGGATCAACAGCTCCTGGGGATTTGGGGTTGCTCTGGAAAACTCATTTGCACCACTGCTGTG
CCTTGGAATGCTAGTTGGAGTAATAAATCTCTGGAACAGATTTGGAATCACACGACCTGGATGGAGTGGG
ACAGAGAAATTAACAATTACACAAGCTTAATACACTCCTTAATTGAAGAATCGCAAAACCAGCAAGAAAA
GAATGAACAAGAATTATTGGAATTAGATAAATGGGCAAGTTTGTGGAATTGGTTTAACATAACAAATTGG
CTGTGGTATATAAAATTATTCATAATGATAGTAGGAGGCTTGGTAGGTTTAAGAATAGTTTTTGCTGTAC
TTTCTATAGTGAATAGAGTTAGGCAGGGATATTCACCATTATCGTTTCAGACCCACCTCCCAACCCCGAG
GGGACCCGACAGGCCCGAAGGAATAGAAGAAGAAGGTGGAGAGAGAGACAGAGACAGATCCATTCGATTA
GTGAACGGATCTCGACGGTATCGGTTAACTTTTAAAAGAAAAGGGGGGATTGGGGGGTACAGTGCAGGGG
AAAGAATAGTAGACATAATAGCAACAGACATACAAACTAAAGAATTACAAAAACAAATTACAAAATTCAA
AATTTTATCGTCCAGTGTGGTGGAATTCTGCAGATATCAACTTTGTATAGAAAAGTTGGCCTCCGCGCCG
GGTTTTGGCGCCTCCCGCGGGCGCCCCCCTCCTCACGGCGAGCGCTGCCACGTCAGACGAAGGGCGCAGC
GAGCGTCCTGATCCTTCCGCCCGGACGCTCAGGACAGCGGCCCGCTGCTCATAAGACTCGGCCTTAGAAC
CCCAGTATCAGCAGAAGGACATTTTAGGACGGGACTTGGGTGACTCTAGGGCACTGGTTTTCTTTCCAGA
GAGCGGAACAGGCGAGGAAAAGTAGTCCCTTCTCGGCGATTCTGCGGAGGGATCTCCGTGGGGCGGTGAA
CGCCGATGATTATATAAGGACGCGCCGGGTGTGGCACAGCTAGTTCCGTCGCAGCCGGGATTTGGGTCGC
GGTTCTTGTTTGTGGATCGCTGTGATCGTCACTTGGTGAGTAGCGGGCTGCTGGGCTGGCCGGGGCTTTC
GTGGCCGCCGGGCCGCTCGGTGGGACGGAAGCGTGTGGAGAGACCGCCAAGGGCTGTAGTCTGGGTCCGC
GAGCAAGGTTGCCCTGAACTGGGGGTTGGGGGGAGCGCAGCAAAATGGCGGCTGTTCCCGAGTCTTGAAT
GGAAGACGCTTGTGAGGCGGGCTGTGAGGTCGTTGAAACAAGGTGGGGGGCATGGTGGGCGGCAAGAACC
CAAGGTCTTGAGGCCTTCGCTAATGCGGGAAAGCTCTTATTCGGGTGAGATGGGCTGGGGCACCATCTGG
GGACCCTGACGTGAAGTTTGTCACTGACTGGAGAACTCGGTTTGTCGTCTGTTGCGGGGGCGGCAGTTAT
GGCGGTGCCGTTGGGCAGTGCACCCGTACCTTTGGGAGCGCGCGCCCTCGTCGTGTCGTGACGTCACCCG
TTCTGTTGGCTTATAATGCAGGGTGGGGCCACCTGCCGGTAGGTGTGCGGTAGGCTTTTCTCCGTCGCAG
GACGCAGGGTTCGGGCCTAGGGTAGGCTCTCCTGAATCGACAGGCGCCGGACCTCTGGTGAGGGGAGGGA
TAAGTGAGGCGTCAGTTTCTTTGGTCGGTTTTATGTACCTATCTTCTTAAGTAGCTGAAGCTCCGGTTTT
GAACTATGCGCTCGGGGTTGGCGAGTGTGTTTTGTGAAGTTTTTTAGGCACCTTTTGAAATGTAATCATT
TGGGTCAATATGTAATTTTCAGTGTTAGACTAGTAAATTGTCCGCTAAATTCTGGCCGTTTTTGGCTTTT
TTGTTAGACACAAGTTTGTACAAAAAAGCAGGCTTAGCCACCATGGTGGCCCCATGGAGAGTGAGCGTGA
GGGTGTGCCTGTCCCACCTGCGCTGTTTTGAGCTGAGGCAGGGACTGTCTCTGCTGAGGCCTAGCGAGTG
CCCAAGAGACGCAAGGCTGTGCTGGCTGCTGCTGGGCACACTGCCCAAGGTGGTGTCTCTGTGCGGCGAC
GTGGGAGAGGGCGCCCCTGATGTGCTGTCCCGGAGAAGGGTGCGCTGTTCTGGAGCAGCAGGAGCAGGAC
CAGCAGAGAGCCTGCCCCGGGCCGGCCCTCTGGGAGGCGTGTTCCTGCACCTGAGGCTGTGGCTGAGGGC
AGGCGCCCTGCTGGTGAAGTTCTTTCCCCTGCTGCTGCTGTACCCTCTGACATATCTGGCCCCATCTGTG
AGCACCCTGTGGCTGCACCTGCTGCTGAAGGCCACCGAGACAAGCGGCCCCACATACATCAAGCTGGGAC
AGTGGGCAAGCACCAGGAGGGACCTGTTCTCCGAGGCCTTTTGCGCCCAGTTCTCCAAGCTGCACGTGCG
CGTGACCCCACACCCTTGGACCCACACAGAGCGGTTCCTGAGGCAGGCCTTCGGCGACGATTGGGGATCC
ATCCTGTCTTTTGAGAACAGGGAGCCTGTGGGATCCGGATGCGTGGCACAGGTGTACAAGGCCTATGCCA
ATACCGCCTTCCTGGAGACAGATTCTGTGCAGAGACTGGGCAGGGCCTCTTGTCTGCCCCCTTTTAGCCA
CACAGGAGCAGTGGGAGGACTGAGAGAGCTGTTCGGCTACCTGGGCAACGGCAGGAAGCCACCCGAGAAT
CTGGCCGACCAGTCCTTTCTGGAGAGACTGCTGCTGCCAAAGGCAGATCTGGTGGGATCCAACGCAGGCG
TGTCTAGGGCCCAGGTGCCAGGACACCAGCCAGAGGCCACCAATCTGATCAGCGTGGCAGTGAAGGTGCT
GCACCCAGGACTGCTGGCCCAGGTGCACATGGACCTGCTGCTGATGAAGATCGGATCTCGCGTGCTGGGC
GTGCTGCCAGGCATCAAGTGGCTGAGCCTGCCCGAGATCGTGGAGGAGTTCGAGAAGCTGATGGTGCAGC
AGATCGATCTGAGATATGAGGCCCAGAACCTGGAGCACTTTCAGGTGAACTTCAGGAATGTGAAGGCCGT
GAAGTTTCCAACCCCCCTGAGACCTTTCGTGACAAGGGAGGTGCTGGTGGAGACCTACGAGGAGTCCGTG
CCCGTGAGCAGCTATCAGCAGGCCGGCATCCCAGTGGACCTGAAGAGAAAGATCGCCAGGCTGGGCATCA
ACATGCTGCTGAAGATGATCTTTGTGGACAATTTCGTGCACGCCGATCTGCACCCTGGCAACATCCTGGT
GCAGGGCGCCAATGGCCTGTCTAGCTCCCAGGAGGCACAGCTGCAGCAGGCAGACATCTGCGATACCCTG
GTGGTGGCCGTGCCTTCTAGCCTGTGCCCACTGAGGCTGGTGCTGCTGGACGCAGGAATCGTGGCAGAGC
TGCAGGCACCAGATCTGCGCAATTTTCGGGCCGTGTTCATGGCCGTGGTCATGGGCCAGGGCCAGAGAGT
GGCAGAGCTGATCCTGCACCACGCAAGGGCATCCGAGTGCCGGGATGTGGAGGGCTTTAAGACAGAGATG
GCCATGCTGGTGACCCAGGCCAGGAAGAACACCATCACACTGGAGAAGCTGCACGTGTCCTCTCTGCTGA
GCAGCGTGTTCAAGCTGCTGATGACACACAAGGTGAAGCTGGAGAGCAATTTTGCCTCCATCGTGTTCGC
AATCATGGTGCTGGAGGGACTGGGCCGCAGCCTGGACCCCAAGCTGGATATCCTGGAGGCAGCAAGGCCC
TTCCTGCTGACCGGACCCGTGTGCCCTCCATCAAACCCAGCTTTCTTGTACAAAGTGGGCGGCAAGCCCA
TCCCCAACCCCCTGCTGGGCCTGGACAGCACCGCTAGCATCCCGCTGCTGAACGCTAAACAGATTCTGGG
ACAGCTGGACGGCGGGAGCGTGGCAGTCCTGCCTGTGGTCGACTCCACCAATCAGTACCTGCTGGATCGA
ATCGGCGAGCTGAAGAGTGGGGATGCTTGCATTGCAGAATATCAGCAGGCAGGGAGAGGAAGCAGAGGGA
GGAAATGGTTCTCTCCTTTTGGAGCTAACCTGTACCTGAGTATGTTTTGGCGCCTGAAGCGGGGACCAGC
AGCAATCGGCCTGGGCCCGGTCATCGGAATTGTCATGGCAGAAGCGCTGCGAAAGCTGGGAGCAGACAAG
GTGCGAGTCAAATGGCCCAATGACCTGTATCTGCAGGATAGAAAGCTGGCAGGCATCCTGGTGGAGCTGG
CCGGAATAACAGGCGATGCTGCACAGATCGTCATTGGCGCCGGGATTAACGTGGCTATGAGGCGCGTGGA
GGAAAGCGTGGTCAATCAGGGCTGGATCACACTGCAGGAAGCAGGGATTAACCTGGACAGGAATACTCTG
GCCGCTATGCTGATCCGAGAGCTGCGGGCAGCCCTGGAACTGTTCGAGCAGGAAGGCCTGGCTCCATATC
TGTCACGGTGGGAGAAGCTGGATAACTTCATCAATAGACCCGTGAAGCTGATCATTGGGGACAAAGAGAT
TTTCGGGATTAGCCGGGGGATTGATAAACAGGGAGCCCTGCTGCTGGAACAGGACGGAGTTATCAAACCC
TGGATGGGCGGAGAAATCAGTCTGCGGTCTGCCGAAAAGTAAGCCAACTTTATTATACATAGTTGATATC
CAGCACAGTGGCGGCCGCTCGACAATCAACCTCTGGATTACAAAATTTGTGAAAGATTGACTGGTATTCT
TAACTATGTTGCTCCTTTTACGCTATGTGGATACGCTGCTTTAATGCCTTTGTATCATGCTATTGCTTCC
CGTATGGCTTTCATTTTCTCCTCCTTGTATAAATCCTGGTTGCTGTCTCTTTATGAGGAGTTGTGGCCCG
TTGTCAGGCAACGTGGCGTGGTGTGCACTGTGTTTGCTGACGCAACCCCCACTGGTTGGGGCATTGCCAC
CACCTGTCAGCTCCTTTCCGGGACTTTCGCTTTCCCCCTCCCTATTGCCACGGCGGAACTCATCGCCGCC
TGCCTTGCCCGCTGCTGGACAGGGGCTCGGCTGTTGGGCACTGACAATTCCGTGGTGTTGTCGGGGAAGC
TGACGTCCTTTCCATGGCTGCTCGCCTGTGTTGCCACCTGGATTCTGCGCGGGACGTCCTTCTGCTACGT
CCCTTCGGCCCTCAATCCAGCGGACCTTCCTTCCCGCGGCCTGCTGCCGGCTCTGCGGCCTCTTCCGCGT
CTTCGCCTTCGCCCTCAGACGAGTCGGATCTCCCTTTGGGCCGCCTCCCCGCCTGGAATTCTACCGGGTA
GGGGAGGCGCTTTTCCCAAGGCAGTCTGGAGCATGCGCTTTAGCAGCCCCGCTGGGCACTTGGCGCTACA
CAAGTGGCCTCTGGCCTCGCACACATTCCACATCCACCGGTAGGCGCCAACCGGCTCCGTTCTTTGGTGG
CCCCTTCGCGCCACCTTCTACTCCTCCCCTAGTCAGGAAGTTCCCCCCCGCCCCGCAGCTCGCGTCGTGC
AGGACGTGACAAATGGAAGTAGCACGTCTCACTAGTCTCGTGCAGATGGACAGCACCGCTGAGCAATGGA
AGCGGGTAGGCCTTTGGGGCAGCGGCCAATAGCAGCTTTGCTCCTTCGCTTTCTGGGCTCAGAGGCTGGG
AAGGGGTGGGTCCGGGGGCGGGCTCAGGGGCGGGCTCAGGGGCGGGGCGGGCGCCCGAAGGTCCTCCGGA
GGCCCGGCATTCTGCACGCTTCAAAAGCGCACGTCTGCCGCGCTGTTCTCCTCTTCCTCATCTCCGGGCC
TTTCGACCTGCAGCCCAAGCTTACCATGACCGAGTACAAGCCCACGGTGCGCCTCGCCACCCGCGACGAC
GTCCCCAGGGCCGTACGCACCCTCGCCGCCGCGTTCGCCGACTACCCCGCCACGCGCCACACCGTCGATC
CGGACCGCCACATCGAGCGGGTCACCGAGCTGCAAGAACTCTTCCTCACGCGCGTCGGGCTCGACATCGG
CAAGGTGTGGGTCGCGGACGACGGCGCCGCGGTGGCGGTCTGGACCACGCCGGAGAGCGTCGAAGCGGGG
GCGGTGTTCGCCGAGATCGGCCCGCGCATGGCCGAGTTGAGCGGTTCCCGGCTGGCCGCGCAGCAACAGA
TGGAAGGCCTCCTGGCGCCGCACCGGCCCAAGGAGCCCGCGTGGTTCCTGGCCACCGTCGGCGTCTCGCC
CGACCACCAGGGCAAGGGTCTGGGCAGCGCCGTCGTGCTCCCCGGAGTGGAGGCGGCCGAGCGCGCCGGG
GTGCCCGCCTTCCTGGAGACCTCCGCGCCCCGCAACCTCCCCTTCTACGAGCGGCTCGGCTTCACCGTCA
CCGCCGACGTCGAGGTGCCCGAAGGACCGCGCACCTGGTGCATGACCCGCAAGCCCGGTGCCTGACGCCC
GCCCCACGACCCGCAGCGCCCGACCGAAAGGAGCGCACGACCCCATGCATCTCGAGGGCCCGGTACCTTT
AAGACCAATGACTTACAAGGCAGCTGTAGATCTTAGCCACTTTTTAAAAGAAAAGGGGGGACTGGAAGGG
CTAGCTCACTCCCAACGAAGACAAGATCTGCTTTTTGCTTGTACTGGGTCTCTCTGGTTAGACCAGATCT
GAGCCTGGGAGCTCTCTGGCTAACTAGGGAACCCACTGCTTAAGCCTCAATAAAGCTTGCCTTGAGTGCT
TCAAGTAGTGTGTGCCCGTCTGTTGTGTGACTCTGGTAACTAGAGATCCCTCAGACCCTTTTAGTCAGTG
TGGAAAATCTCTAGCAGTAGTAGTTCATGTCATCTTATTATTCAGTATTTATAACTTGCAAAGAAATGAA
TATCAGAGAGTGAGAGGAACTTGTTTATTGCAGCTTATAATGGTTACAAATAAAGCAATAGCATCACAAA
TTTCACAAATAAAGCATTTTTTTCACTGCATTCTAGTTGTGGTTTGTCCAAACTCATCAATGTATCTTAT
CATGTCTGGCTCTAGCTATCCCGCCCCTAACTCCGCCCATCCCGCCCCTAACTCCGCCCAGTTCCGCCCA
TTCTCCGCCCCATGGCTGACTAATTTTTTTTATTTATGCAGAGGCCGAGGCCGCCTCGGCCTCTGAGCTA
TTCCAGAAGTAGTGAGGAGGCTTTTTTGGAGGCCTAGGGACGTACCCAATTCGCCCTATAGTGAGTCGTA
TTACGCGCGCTCACTGGCCGTCGTTTTACAACGTCGTGACTGGGAAAACCCTGGCGTTACCCAACTTAAT
CGCCTTGCAGCACATCCCCCTTTCGCCAGCTGGCGTAATAGCGAAGAGGCCCGCACCGATCGCCCTTCCC
AACAGTTGCGCAGCCTGAATGGCGAATGGG
[124 nt withheld, positions 10881-11004]
C
[91 nt withheld, positions 11006-11096]
A
[49 nt withheld, positions 11098-11146]
CCTTTGACGTTGGAGTCCACGTTCTTT
[37 nt withheld, positions 11174-11210]
ACCCTATCTCGGTCTATTCTTTTGATTTATAAGGGATTTTGCCGATTTCGGCCTATTGGTTAAAAAATGA
GCTGATTTAACAAAAATTTAACGCGAATTTTAACAAAATATTAACGCTTACAATTT
Features (pLannotate 1.2.2; 31 found; start..end, strand, type, name):
     26..130     +  promoter       AmpR promoter: bla
    131..991     +  CDS            AmpR: β-lactamase; bla; confers resistance to ampicillin, carbenicillin, and related antibiotics
   1162..1750    +  rep_origin     ori: high-copy-number ColE1/pMB1/pBR322/pUC origin of replication
   1933..2025    +  CDS            lacI (fragment): lac repressor; lacI; The lac repressor binds to the lac operator to inhibit transcription in E. coli. This inhibition can be relieved by adding lactose or isopropyl-β-D-thiogalactopyranoside (IPTG).
   2038..2059    +  protein_bind   CAP binding site: CAP binding activates transcription in the presence of cAMP. E. coli catabolite activator protein
   2074..2104    +  promoter       lac promoter: promoter for the E. coli lac operon
   2108..2130    +  protein_bind   lac operator (fragment): The lac repressor binds to the lac operator to inhibit transcription in E. coli. This inhibition can be relieved by adding lactose or isopropyl-β-D-thiogalactopyranoside (IPTG). lac repressor encoded by lacI
   2173..2191    +  promoter       T3 promoter: promoter for bacteriophage T3 RNA polymerase
   2219..2445    +  promoter       RSV promoter: Rous sarcoma virus enhancer/promoter
   2446..2626    +  LTR            5' LTR (truncated): truncated 5' long terminal repeat (LTR) from HIV-1
   2673..2798    +  misc_feature   HIV-1 Ψ: packaging signal of human immunodeficiency virus type 1
   2782..3145    +  CDS            HIV-1 gag (fragment): gag protein from human immunodeficiency virus 1; gag
   3291..3524    +  misc_feature   RRE: The Rev response element (RRE) of HIV-1 allows for Rev-dependent mRNA export from the nucleus to the cytoplasm.
   3901..4001    +  CDS            Rev (fragment): human immunodeficiency virus 1 (HIV-1) Rev protein; rev; enhances nuclear export of unspliced and incompletely spliced viral mRNAs
   4020..4136    +  misc_feature   cPPT/CTS: central polypurine tract and central termination sequence of HIV-1
   4168..4188    +  protein_bind   attB4: mutant version of attB; core recombination site for the Gateway® BP reaction BP Clonase™
   4188..5399    +  promoter       UbC promoter: human ubiquitin C promoter
   5400..5424    +  protein_bind   attB1: mutant version of attB; recombination site for the Gateway® BP reaction BP Clonase™
   5433..7310    +  CDS            ADCK2: ADCK2_HUMAN - Also known as AARF. Experimental evidence at protein level: Swiss-Prot protein existence level 1. The function of this protein is not yet clear. It is not known if it has protein kinase activity and what type of substrate it would phosphorylate (Ser, Thr or Tyr). From Homo sapiens (Human).
   7318..7338    -  protein_bind   attB2: mutant version of attB; core recombination site for the Gateway® BP reaction BP Clonase™
   7389..8159    +  CDS            miniTurbo: N-terminally truncated mutant of the E. coli biotin ligase BioID engineered for improved catalytic efficiency (Branon et al., 2018)
   8214..8802    +  misc_feature   WPRE: woodchuck hepatitis virus posttranscriptional regulatory element
   8816..9315    +  promoter       PGK promoter: mouse phosphoglycerate kinase 1 promoter
   9336..9935    +  CDS            PuroR: puromycin N-acetyltransferase; pac from Streptomyces alboniger; confers resistance to puromycin
  10003..10140   +  CDS            nef (fragment): NEF_HV1LA - Experimental evidence at protein level: Swiss-Prot protein existence level 1. Extracellular Nef protein targets CD4(+) T-lymphocytes for apoptosis by interacting with CXCR4 surface receptors. From Human immunodeficiency virus type 1 group M subtype B (isolate Lai) (HIV-1).
  10126..10306   +  LTR            5' LTR (truncated): truncated 5' long terminal repeat (LTR) from HIV-1
  10378..10499   +  polyA_signal   SV40 poly(A) signal: SV40 polyadenylation signal
  10539..10674   +  rep_origin     SV40 ori: SV40 origin of replication
  10695..10713   -  promoter       T7 promoter: promoter for bacteriophage T7 RNA polymerase
  10721..10876   +  CDS            lacZα (fragment): LacZα fragment of β-galactosidase; lacZ fragment
  10881..11309   +  rep_origin     f1 ori (sequence partly withheld): f1 bacteriophage origin of replication; arrow indicates direction of (+) strand synthesis
