[The description below was written by a language model from this plasmid's Addgene catalogue record and pLannotate feature annotations shown in this document.]
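Description:
p667-UBC-ADCK2-V5-miniTurbo_IDG-K is a lentiviral mammalian expression plasmid built on the pDest667 Gateway destination backbone; the sequenced record is about 11.3 kb. It is maintained in E. coli through a ColE1/pUC-type origin and an ampicillin resistance gene, and it also carries an f1 origin. The catalogue lists it as low copy even though the annotated origin is of the high-copy type. The viral framework has a third-generation layout. An RSV promoter drives a truncated HIV-1 5' LTR, followed by the Ψ packaging signal with a gag fragment, the RRE for Rev-dependent export of the genomic RNA, and a cPPT/CTS element. A truncated 3' LTR closes the proviral region, with an SV40 poly(A) signal and SV40 origin downstream. Packaging functions must therefore be supplied in trans.

The payload was assembled by multisite Gateway recombination, which left attB4, attB1 and attB2 scars between the modules. The human ubiquitin C promoter drives the full human ADCK2 open reading frame, which is fused at its C terminus to V5-miniTurbo. The feature table annotates miniTurbo but not the V5 epitope, which presumably lies in the short stretch between attB2 and the ligase. A WPRE follows to enhance transcript expression, and a separate mouse PGK promoter–puromycin N-acetyltransferase cassette allows selection of transduced cells. miniTurbo is an engineered, truncated E. coli biotin ligase that biotinylates nearby proteins, so they can be captured and identified by mass spectrometry. ADCK2 is a poorly characterised putative kinase, and the plasmid was made within the Illuminating the Druggable Genome program to map protein-proximity networks for understudied kinases.
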