Addgene plasmid #189908: p667-UBC-ADCK2-V5-miniTurbo_IDG-K
Purpose: Gateway destination clone of ADCK2 (human) tagged with C-terminal V5-miniTurbo for generating protein-proximity networks using proximity-dependent biotinylation proteomics
Depositing lab: Ben Major. Depositing organization: Washington University in Saint Louis.
Backbone
  Vector backbone: pDest667
  Backbone manufacturer: PEL
  Backbone size w/o insert (bp): 9014
  Vector type: Mammalian Expression, Lentiviral ; Gateway Destination
  Selectable markers: Puromycin
Growth in bacteria
  Bacterial resistance: Ampicillin, 100 μg/mL
  Growth temperature: 30°C
  Growth strain: DH10B
  Copy number: Low Copy
Gene/Insert
  Gene/Insert name: ADCK2 (alt names: ADCK2-V5-miniTurbo; V5-miniTurbo)
  Species: H. sapiens (human)
  Entrez Gene: ADCK2 (a.k.a. AARF, MGC20727)
  Promoter: Ubiquitin
  Tag / fusion protein: V5-miniTurbo (C terminal on insert)
  Cloning method: Gateway Cloning
  Sequencing primers: 5′ TGAAGCTCCGGTTTTGAACT; 3′ CATTTCCTCCCTCTGCTTCC
Terms and licenses: Academic/Nonprofit Terms; Industry Terms: Not Available to Industry
Depositor comments: These plasmids were generated as part of the Illuminating the Druggable Genome (IDG) program sponsored by the NIH Common Fund. The goal of this program is to identify, gather, and distribute information and resources for proteins that currently are not well-studied yet belong to commonly drug-targeted protein families: protein kinases, non-olfactory G-protein coupled receptors (GPCRs), and ion channels. The IDG program is designed to develop fundamental research tools for understudied proteins, elucidate their function, and disseminate the IDG-related resources and data to the greater scientific community. These lentiviral gateway destination plasmids were generated, as part of the Kinase-Data and Resource Generating Center (DRGC), using the single fragment or multisite gateway cloning technology. They were used for generating proteomics-based protein-interaction and protein-proximity networks that can be accessed through the kinase-DRGC website https://darkkinome.org/. Each plasmid has either an N- or C-terminal fusion protein (Flag/ V5/V5-miniTurbo/V5-TurboID/miniTurbo-V5/TurboID-V5) tagged understudied kinase driven under either a CMV or Ubiquitin (UBC) promoter. All inserts in the pENTR plasmids used to generate the deposited destination plasmids were end-sequenced and insert size validated prior to multi-site gateway cloning. The combined insert size of the single fragment or three fragment destination plasmids were confirmed by restriction digestion (BsrGI, and EcoRV for pDest667; BsrGI, EcoRV, and BstZ17I for pDest663; and BsrGI for pHAGE) and all plasmids were partially sequenced to ensure in-frame ORFs and fusion tags.
How to cite: p667-UBC-ADCK2-V5-miniTurbo_IDG-K was a gift from Ben Major (Addgene plasmid # 189908 ; http://n2t.net/addgene:189908 ; RRID:Addgene_189908)
